>Addgene plasmid #38949 | PTGR2 | depositor partial sequence | sequence record 49007 | PTGR2 sequence 1125 bps
ATGATGATTGTTCAAAGAGTGGTATTGAATTCTCGACCTGGAAAAAATGGTAATCCAGTGGCAGAGAATT
TCCGAATGGAAGAAGTCTATTTACCAGATAATATTAATGAAGGACAAGTACAAGTTAGAACTCTTTATCT
TTCTGTGGATCCTTACATGCGTTGTAGAATGAATGAAGACACTGGCACTGATTATATAACACCTTGGCAG
CTATCTCAAGTCGTTGATGGTGGAGGTATTGGAATTATAGAAGAAAGCAAACACACAAATTTGACTAAAG
GCGATTTTGTGACTTCTTTCTATTGGCCCTGGCAAACCAAGGTTATTCTGGATGGAAATAGCCTTGAAAA
GGTAGACCCACAACTTGTGGATGGACACCTTTCATATTTTCTTGGAGCTATAGGTATGCCTGGTTTGACT
TCCTTGATTGGGATACAGGAAAAAGGTCATATAACTGCTGGATCTAATAAGACAATGGTTGTCAGTGGGG
CCGCAGGTGCCTGTGGATCTGTGGCTGGGCAGATTGGCCATTTCTTAGGTTGTTCCAGAGTGGTGGGAAT
TTGTGGAACACATGAGAAATGCATCCTCTTGACCTCAGAACTGGGCTTTGATGCTGCAATTAATTATAAA
AAAGACAATGTGGCAGAACAGCTCCGTGAATCATGCCCAGCTGGAGTGGATGTTTATTTTGACAATGTTG
GTGGTAACATCAGTGATACAGTGATAAGTCAGATGAATGAGAACAGCCACATCATCCTGTGTGGTCAAAT
TTCTCAGTACAACAAAGATGTGCCTTATCCTCCCCCGCTATCCCCTGCTATAGAGGCAATCCAGAAAGAA
AGAAACATCACAAGGGAAAGATTTCTGGTATTAAATTATAAAGACAAATTTGAGCCTGGCATTCTACAGC
TGAGTCAGTGGTTTAAAGAAGGAAAGCTAAAGATTAAAGAGACGGTAATAAATGGGTTGGAAAACATGGG
AGCTGCATTCCAGTCCATGATGACAGGAGGTAACATTGGAAAGCAGATAGTTTGCATTTCAGAAGAAATC
GCAGAGAACCTCTACTTCCAATCGCACCATCATCACCACCATGATTACAAGGATGACGACGATAAGTGAG
GATCC
