>Addgene plasmid #38949 | PTGR2 | addgene partial sequence | sequence record 64972 | pBRrevBam 5'-GGTGATGTCGGCGATATAGG-3'
ATGCCGGCCACGATGCGTCCGGCGTAGAGGATCGAGATCTCGATCCCGCGAAATTAATACGACTCACTAT
AGGGGAATTGTGAGCGGATAACAATTCCCCTCTAGAAATAATTTTGTTTAACCTTAAGAAGGAGATATAC
TATGATGATTGTTCAAAGAGTGGTATTGAATTCTCGACCTGGAAAAAATGGTAATCCAGTGGCAGAGAAT
TTCCGAATGGAAGAAGTCTATTTACCAGATAATATTAATGAAGGACAAGTACAAGTTAGAACTCTTTATC
TTTCTGTGGATCCTTACATGCGTTGTAGAATGAATGAAGACACTGGCACTGATTATATAACACCTTGGCA
GCTATCTCAAGTCGTTGATGGTGGAGGTATTGGAATTATAGAAGAAAGCAAACACACAAATTTGACTAAA
GGCGATTTTGTGACTTCTTTCTATTGGCCCTGGCAAACCAAGGTTATTCTGGATGGAAATAGCCTTGAAA
AGGTAGACCCACAACTTGTGGATGGACACCTTTCATATTTTCTTGGAGCTATAGGTATGCCTGGTTTGAC
TTCCTTGATTGGGATACAGGAAAAAGGTCATATAACTGCTGGATCTAATAAGACAATGGTTGTCAGTGGG
GCCGCAGGTGCCTGTGGATCTGTGGCTGGGCAGATTGGCCATTTCTTAGGTTGTTCCAGAGTGGTGGGAA
TTTGTGGAACACATGAGAAATGCATCCTCTTGACCTCAGAACTGGGCTTTGATGCTGCAATTAATTATAA
AAAAGACAATGTGGCAGAACAGCTCCGTGAATCATGCCCAGCTGGAGTGGATGTTTATTTTGACAATGTT
GGTGGTAACATCAGTGATACAGTGATAAGTCAGATGAATGAGAACAGCCACATCATCCTGTGTGGTCAAA
TTTCTCAGTACAACAAAGATGTGCCTTATCCTCCCCCGCTATCCCCTGCTATAGAGGCAATCCAGAAAGA
AAGAAACATCACAAGGGAAAGATT
