>Addgene plasmid #38949 | PTGR2 | addgene partial sequence | sequence record 64973 | T7term 5'-GCTAGTTATTGCTCAGCGG-3'
CTTTCGGGCTTTGTTAGCAGCCGGATCTCAGTGGTGGTGGTGGTGGTGCTCGAGTGCGGCCGCAAGCTTG
TCGACGGAGCTCGAATTCGGATCCTCACTTATCGTCGTCATCCTTGTAATCATGGTGGTGATGATGGTGC
GATTGGAAGTAGAGGTTCTCTGCGATTTCTTCTGAAATGCAAACTATCTGCTTTCCAATGTTACCTCCTG
TCATCATGGACTGGAATGCAGCTCCCATGTTTTCCAACCCATTTATTACCGTCTCTTTAATCTTTAGCTT
TCCTTCTTTAAACCACTGACTCAGCTGTAGAATGCCAGGCTCAAATTTGTCTTTATAATTTAATACCAGA
AATCTTTCCCTTGTGATGTTTCTTTCTTTCTGGATTGCCTCTATAGCAGGGGATAGCGGGGGAGGATAAG
GCACATCTTTGTTGTACTGAGAAATTTGACCACACAGGATGATGTGGCTGTTCTCATTCATCTGACTTAT
CACTGTATCACTGATGTTACCACCAACATTGTCAAAATAAACATCCACTCCAGCTGGGCATGATTCACGG
AGCTGTTCTGCCACATTGTCTTTTTTATAATTAATTGCAGCATCAAAGCCCAGTTCTGAGGTCAAGAGGA
TGCATTTCTCATGTGTTCCACAAATTCCCACCACTCTGGAACAACCTAAGAAATGGCCAATCTGCCCAGC
CACAGATCCACAGGCACCTGCGGCCCCACTGACAACCATTGTCTTATTAGATCCAGCAGTTATATGACCT
TTTTCCTGTATCCCAATCAAGGAAGTCAAACCAGGCATACCTATAGCTCCAAGAAAATATGAAAGGTGTC
CATCCACAAGTTGTGGGTCTACCTTTTCAAGGCTATTTCCATCCAGAATAACCTTGGTTTGCCAGGGCCA
ATAGAAAGAAGTCACAAAATCGCCTTTAG
