[The description below was written by a language model from this plasmid's Addgene catalogue record.]
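Description:
PTGR2 is a bacterial expression plasmid built on the pNIC-CTHF backbone from the SGC, designed to produce recombinant human prostaglandin reductase 2 (PTGR2, also known as ZADH1 or zinc binding alcohol dehydrogenase domain containing 1) in E. coli for structural biology. The plasmid is selected with kanamycin and is recorded as low copy. The origin of replication is not stated, and no feature table accompanies the entry, so the precise layout of the regulatory elements cannot be confirmed.

The insert is a human PTGR2 coding fragment of about 1.1 kb, introduced by ligation independent cloning. The record cautions that it may not represent the full open reading frame, which is typical of constructs whose boundaries were trimmed to improve expression or crystallisation. The protein carries a C-terminal tag composed of a TEV protease recognition site followed by His and FLAG tags. The His tag allows immobilised metal affinity purification, the FLAG epitope allows antibody-based detection or capture, and TEV cleavage can remove both after purification to leave a near-native C terminus. The promoter is not named explicitly, but the listed sequencing primers (T7 and T7 terminator) suggest that the insert sits within a T7 promoter/terminator expression cassette, which would require a host supplying T7 RNA polymerase for expression.

The stated purpose is bacterial expression for structure determination, and the alternative names link the construct to a deposited PDB structure, indicating that protein from this or a closely related construct was used for crystallography.
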