Addgene plasmid #38949: PTGR2
Purpose: Bacterial expression for structure determination; may not be full ORF
Depositing lab: Nicola Burgess-Brown. Depositing organization: University of Oxford.
Backbone
  Vector backbone: pNIC-CTHF
  Backbone manufacturer: SGC
  Vector type: Bacterial Expression
Growth in bacteria
  Bacterial resistance: Kanamycin, 50 μg/mL
  Growth temperature: 37°C
  Growth strain: Mach1
  Copy number: Low Copy
Gene/Insert
  Gene/Insert name: PTGR2 (alt names: zinc binding alcohol dehydrogenase, domain containing 1; PDB:2VNA)
  Species: H. sapiens (human)
  Insert size (bp): 1125
  GenBank ID: zinc binding alcohol dehydrogenase, domain containing 1
  Entrez Gene: PTGR2 (a.k.a. HEL-S-298, PGR2, ZADH1)
  Tag / fusion protein: Tev His Flag (C terminal on insert)
  Cloning method: Ligation Independent Cloning
  Sequencing primers: 5′ T7; 3′ T7-term
Terms and licenses: Academic/Nonprofit Terms; Industry Terms: Not Available to Industry
How to cite: PTGR2 was a gift from Nicola Burgess-Brown (Addgene plasmid # 38949 ; http://n2t.net/addgene:38949 ; RRID:Addgene_38949)
